Addgene plasmid #56144: mNeptune-H2B-6
Purpose: Localization: Nucleus/Histones, Excitation: 600, Emission: 650
Depositing lab: Michael Davidson. Depositing organization: Florida State University, Tallahassee.
Backbone
  Vector backbone: mNeptune
  Backbone size w/o insert (bp): 4750
  Vector type: Mammalian Expression
  Selectable markers: Neomycin (select with G418)
Growth in bacteria
  Bacterial resistance: Kanamycin, 50 μg/mL
  Growth temperature: 37°C
  Growth strain: DH5alpha
  Copy number: High Copy
Gene/Insert
  Gene/Insert name: H2B (alt names: Human Histone H2B; NM_021058.3)
  Species: H. sapiens (human)
  Mutation: D26G and V119I in H2B
  Entrez Gene: H2BC11 (a.k.a. H2B/r, H2BFR, H2BJ, HIST1H2BJ)
  Promoter: CMV
  Tag / fusion protein: mNeptune
  Cloning method: Unknown
  Sequencing primers: 5′ CMV-F; 3′ SV40pA-R
Terms and licenses: Academic/Nonprofit Terms; Industry Terms
Depositor comments: . Excitation = 600; Emission = 650
How to cite: mNeptune-H2B-6 was a gift from Michael Davidson (Addgene plasmid # 56144 ; http://n2t.net/addgene:56144 ; RRID:Addgene_56144)
