[The description below was written by a language model from this plasmid's Addgene catalogue record and pLannotate feature annotations shown in this document.]
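Description:
mNeptune-H2B-6 is a mammalian expression plasmid that produces human histone H2B fused to the far-red fluorescent protein mNeptune, giving a chromatin/nuclear marker with excitation near 600 nm and emission near 650 nm. The backbone is an mNeptune fusion vector. The sequenced record is 5,121 nt, and the feature table covers the whole plasmid. Expression is driven by the human cytomegalovirus immediate early enhancer and promoter. These are followed by a remnant of the multiple cloning site, then the H2B coding sequence (HIST1H2BJ/H2BC11), and then, after a short linker gap, the mNeptune coding sequence. The fluorescent protein is therefore at the C-terminus of the histone. The "6" in the name may refer to the linker length, but the record does not say so. The H2B insert carries two recorded substitutions, D26G and V119I. An SV40 polyadenylation signal terminates the transcript. The small large T antigen fragment annotated just upstream of it is probably part of that SV40-derived region rather than a functional element.

The plasmid is propagated in E. coli from a high-copy ColE1/pUC-type origin, and it also carries an f1 phage origin. A single Tn5 aminoglycoside phosphotransferase gene (NeoR/KanR) provides selection in both hosts. A bacterial bla-type promoter drives it for kanamycin resistance in bacteria, and the SV40 enhancer/early promoter drives it for G418 selection of stable mammalian transfectants, with an HSV TK polyadenylation signal downstream. The short ble and bGH poly(A) fragments are incidental annotation hits.

Constructs like this are typically used for fluorescence imaging of nuclei and chromosomes in transfected cells. The far-red emission makes it convenient to combine with green or orange reporters in multicolour experiments.
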