Features (pLannotate 1.2.2; 16 found; start..end, strand, type, name):
      1..304     +  enhancer       CMV enhancer: human cytomegalovirus immediate early enhancer
    305..508     +  promoter       CMV promoter: human cytomegalovirus (CMV) immediate early promoter
    531..592     +  misc_feature   MCS (fragment): multiple cloning site
    597..974     +  CDS            H2B: human histone H2B; HIST1H2BJ
    993..1724    +  CDS            mNeptune: mNeptune is a basic (constitutively fluorescent) far red fluorescent protein published in 2009, derived from Entacmaea quadricolor. It is reported to be a rapidly-maturing monomer with moderate acid sensitivity.
   1743..1826    +  CDS            large T antigen (fragment): large T antigen from SV40 (simian virus 40)
   1849..1970    +  polyA_signal   SV40 poly(A) signal: SV40 polyadenylation signal
   2004..2432    -  rep_origin     f1 ori (sequence partly withheld): f1 bacteriophage origin of replication; arrow indicates direction of (+) strand synthesis
   2459..2563    +  promoter       AmpR promoter: bla
   2565..2922    +  promoter       SV40 promoter: SV40 enhancer and early promoter
   2957..3751    +  CDS            NeoR/KanR: aminoglycoside phosphotransferase from Tn5; aph(3')-II (or nptII); confers resistance to neomycin, kanamycin, and G418 (Geneticin®)
   3772..3924    +  CDS            ble (fragment): BLE_KLEPN - Experimental evidence at protein level: Swiss-Prot protein existence level 1. Binding protein with a strong affinity to the bleomycin family of antibiotics. Binds to CL990; an antimitotic-antibiotic compound. From Klebsiella pneumoniae.
   3983..4030    +  polyA_signal   HSV TK poly(A) signal: herpes simplex virus thymidine kinase polyadenylation signal (Cole and Stacy, 1985)
   4121..4137    -  polyA_signal   bGH poly(A) signal (fragment): bovine growth hormone polyadenylation signal
   4359..4947    +  rep_origin     ori: high-copy-number ColE1/pMB1/pBR322/pUC origin of replication
   5062..5121    +  enhancer       CMV enhancer (fragment): human cytomegalovirus immediate early enhancer
>Addgene plasmid #56144 | mNeptune-H2B-6 | addgene full sequence | sequence record 193759 | Addgene NGS Result
CGTTACATAACTTACGGTAAATGGCCCGCCTGGCTGACCGCCCAACGACCCCCGCCCATTGACGTCAATA
ATGACGTATGTTCCCATAGTAACGCCAATAGGGACTTTCCATTGACGTCAATGGGTGGAGTATTTACGGT
AAACTGCCCACTTGGCAGTACATCAAGTGTATCATATGCCAAGTACGCCCCCTATTGACGTCAATGACGG
TAAATGGCCCGCCTGGCATTATGCCCAGTACATGACCTTATGGGACTTTCCTACTTGGCAGTACATCTAC
GTATTAGTCATCGCTATTACCATGGTGATGCGGTTTTGGCAGTACATCAATGGGCGTGGATAGCGGTTTG
ACTCACGGGGATTTCCAAGTCTCCACCCCATTGACGTCAATGGGAGTTTGTTTTGGCACCAAAATCAACG
GGACTTTCCAAAATGTCGTAACAACTCCGCCCCATTGACGCAAATGGGCGGTAGGCGTGTACGGTGGGAG
GTCTATATAAGCAGAGCTGGTTTAGTGAACCGTCAGATCCGCTAGCGCTACCGGACTCAGATCTCGAGCT
CAAGCTTCGAATTCTGCAGTCGACGGTACCGCCACCATGCCAGAGCCAGCGAAGTCTGCTCCCGCCCCGA
AAAAGGGCTCCAAGAAGGCGGTGACTAAGGCGCAGAAGAAAGGCGGCAAGAAGCGCAAGCGCAGCCGCAA
GGAGAGCTATTCCATCTATGTGTACAAGGTTCTGAAGCAGGTCCACCCTGACACCGGCATTTCGTCCAAG
GCCATGGGCATCATGAATTCGTTTGTGAACGACATTTTCGAGCGCATCGCAGGTGAGGCTTCCCGCCTGG
CGCATTACAACAAGCGCTCGACCATCACCTCCAGGGAGATCCAGACGGCCGTGCGCCTGCTGCTGCCTGG
GGAGTTGGCCAAGCACGCCGTGTCCGAGGGTACTAAGGCCATCACCAAGTACACCAGCGCTAAGGATCCA
CCGGTCGCCACCATGGTGTCTAAGGGCGAAGAGCTGATTAAGGAGAACATGCACATGAAGCTGTACATGG
AGGGCACCGTGAACAACCACCACTTCAAGTGCACATCCGAGGGCGAAGGCAAGCCCTACGAGGGCACCCA
GACCGGCAGAATCAAGGTGGTCGAGGGCGGCCCTCTCCCCTTCGCCTTCGACATCCTGGCTACCTGCTTC
ATGTACGGCAGCAAGACCTTCATCAACCACACCCAGGGCATCCCCGATTTCTTTAAGCAGTCCTTCCCTG
AGGGCTTCACATGGGAGAGAGTCACCACATACGAAGACGGGGGCGTGCTGACCGCTACCCAGGACACCAG
CCTCCAGGACGGCTGCCTCATCTACAACGTCAAGATCAGAGGGGTGAACTTCCCATCCAACGGCCCTGTG
ATGCAGAAGAAAACACTCGGCTGGGAGGCCAGCACCGAGACCCTGTACCCCGCTGACGGCGGCCTGGAAG
GCAGATGCGACATGGCCCTGAAGCTCGTGGGCGGGGGCCACCTGATCTGCAACCTGAAGACCACATACAG
ATCCAAGAAACCCGCTAAGAACCTCAAGATGCCCGGCGTCTACTTTGTGGACCGCAGACTGGAAAGAATC
AAGGAGGCCGACAAAGAGACCTACGTCGAGCAGCACGAGGTGGCTGTGGCCAGATACTGCGACCTCCCTA
GCAAACTGGGGCACAAACTTAATGGCATGGACGAGCTGTACAAGTAAGCGGCCGCGACTCTAGATCATAA
TCAGCCATACCACATTTGTAGAGGTTTTACTTGCTTTAAAAAACCTCCCACACCTCCCCCTGAACCTGAA
ACATAAAATGAATGCAATTGTTGTTGTTAACTTGTTTATTGCAGCTTATAATGGTTACAAATAAAGCAAT
AGCATCACAAATTTCACAAATAAAGCATTTTTTTCACTGCATTCTAGTTGTGGTTTGTCCAAACTCATCA
ATGTATCTTAAGGCGTAAATTGTAAGCGTTAATATTTTGTTAAAATTCGCGTTAAATTTTTGTTAAATCA
GCTCATTTTTTAACCAATAGGCCGAAATCGGCAAAATCCCTTATAAATCAAAAGAATAGACCGAGATAGG
GT
[37 nt withheld, positions 2103-2139]
AAAGAACGTGGACTCCAACGTCAAAGG
[49 nt withheld, positions 2167-2215]
T
[91 nt withheld, positions 2217-2307]
G
[124 nt withheld, positions 2309-2432]
CAGGTGGCACTTTTCGGGGAAATGTGCGCGGAACCCCTATTTGTTTATTTTTCTAAATACATTCAAATAT
GTATCCGCTCATGAGACAATAACCCTGATAAATGCTTCAATAATATTGAAAAAGGAAGAGTCCTGAGGCG
GAAAGAACCAGCTGTGGAATGTGTGTCAGTTAGGGTGTGGAAAGTCCCCAGGCTCCCCAGCAGGCAGAAG
TATGCAAAGCATGCATCTCAATTAGTCAGCAACCAGGTGTGGAAAGTCCCCAGGCTCCCCAGCAGGCAGA
AGTATGCAAAGCATGCATCTCAATTAGTCAGCAACCATAGTCCCGCCCCTAACTCCGCCCATCCCGCCCC
TAACTCCGCCCAGTTCCGCCCATTCTCCGCCCCATGGCTGACTAATTTTTTTTATTTATGCAGAGGCCGA
GGCCGCCTCGGCCTCTGAGCTATTCCAGAAGTAGTGAGGAGGCTTTTTTGGAGGCCTAGGCTTTTGCAAA
GATCGATCAAGAGACAGGATGAGGATCGTTTCGCATGATTGAACAAGATGGATTGCACGCAGGTTCTCCG
GCCGCTTGGGTGGAGAGGCTATTCGGCTATGACTGGGCACAACAGACAATCGGCTGCTCTGATGCCGCCG
TGTTCCGGCTGTCAGCGCAGGGGCGCCCGGTTCTTTTTGTCAAGACCGACCTGTCCGGTGCCCTGAATGA
ACTGCAAGACGAGGCAGCGCGGCTATCGTGGCTGGCCACGACGGGCGTTCCTTGCGCAGCTGTGCTCGAC
GTTGTCACTGAAGCGGGAAGGGACTGGCTGCTATTGGGCGAAGTGCCGGGGCAGGATCTCCTGTCATCTC
ACCTTGCTCCTGCCGAGAAAGTATCCATCATGGCTGATGCAATGCGGCGGCTGCATACGCTTGATCCGGC
TACCTGCCCATTCGACCACCAAGCGAAACATCGCATCGAGCGAGCACGTACTCGGATGGAAGCCGGTCTT
GTCGATCAGGATGATCTGGACGAAGAGCATCAGGGGCTCGCGCCAGCCGAACTGTTCGCCAGGCTCAAGG
CGAGCATGCCCGACGGCGAGGATCTCGTCGTGACCCATGGCGATGCCTGCTTGCCGAATATCATGGTGGA
AAATGGCCGCTTTTCTGGATTCATCGACTGTGGCCGGCTGGGTGTGGCGGACCGCTATCAGGACATAGCG
TTGGCTACCCGTGATATTGCTGAAGAGCTTGGCGGCGAATGGGCTGACCGCTTCCTCGTGCTTTACGGTA
TCGCCGCTCCCGATTCGCAGCGCATCGCCTTCTATCGCCTTCTTGACGAGTTCTTCTGAGCGGGACTCTG
GGGTTCGAAATGACCGACCAAGCGACGCCCAACCTGCCATCACGAGATTTCGATTCCACCGCCGCCTTCT
ATGAAAGGTTGGGCTTCGGAATCGTTTTCCGGGACGCCGGCTGGATGATCCTCCAGCGCGGGGATCTCAT
GCTGGAGTTCTTCGCCCACCCTAGGGGGAGGCTAACTGAAACACGGAAGGAGACAATACCGGAAGGAACC
CGCGCTATGACGGCAATAAAAAGACAGAATAAAACGCACGGTGTTGGGTCGTTTGTTCATAAACGCGGGG
TTCGGTCCCAGGGCTGGCACTCTGTCGATACCCCACCGAGACCCCATTGGGGCCAATACGCCCGCGTTTC
TTCCTTTTCCCCACCCCACCCCCCAAGTTCGGGTGAAGGCCCAGGGCTCGCAGCCAACGTCGGGGCGGCA
GGCCCTGCCATAGCCTCAGGTTACTCATATATACTTTAGATTGATTTAAAACTTCATTTTTAATTTAAAA
GGATCTAGGTGAAGATCCTTTTTGATAATCTCATGACCAAAATCCCTTAACGTGAGTTTTCGTTCCACTG
AGCGTCAGACCCCGTAGAAAAGATCAAAGGATCTTCTTGAGATCCTTTTTTTCTGCGCGTAATCTGCTGC
TTGCAAACAAAAAAACCACCGCTACCAGCGGTGGTTTGTTTGCCGGATCAAGAGCTACCAACTCTTTTTC
CGAAGGTAACTGGCTTCAGCAGAGCGCAGATACCAAATACTGTTCTTCTAGTGTAGCCGTAGTTAGGCCA
CCACTTCAAGAACTCTGTAGCACCGCCTACATACCTCGCTCTGCTAATCCTGTTACCAGTGGCTGCTGCC
AGTGGCGATAAGTCGTGTCTTACCGGGTTGGACTCAAGACGATAGTTACCGGATAAGGCGCAGCGGTCGG
GCTGAACGGGGGGTTCGTGCACACAGCCCAGCTTGGAGCGAACGACCTACACCGAACTGAGATACCTACA
GCGTGAGCTATGAGAAAGCGCCACGCTTCCCGAAGGGAGAAAGGCGGACAGGTATCCGGTAAGCGGCAGG
GTCGGAACAGGAGAGCGCACGAGGGAGCTTCCAGGGGGAAACGCCTGGTATCTTTATAGTCCTGTCGGGT
TTCGCCACCTCTGACTTGAGCGTCGATTTTTGTGATGCTCGTCAGGGGGGCGGAGCCTATGGAAAAACGC
CAGCAACGCGGCCTTTTTACGGTTCCTGGCCTTTTGCTGGCCTTTTGCTCACATGTTCTTTCCTGCGTTA
TCCCCTGATTCTGTGGATAACCGTATTACCGCCATGCATTAGTTATTAATAGTAATCAATTACGGGGTCA
TTAGTTCATAGCCCATATATGGAGTTCCG
